>Addgene plasmid #61948 | 4QQG | depositor partial sequence | sequence record 101238 | Insert DNA Sequence
ATGGCGGAGGTGGGGGAGATAATCGAGGGCTGCCGCCTACCCGTGCTGCGGCGGAACCAGGACAACGAAG
ATGAGTGGCCCCTGGCCGAGATCCTGAGCGTGAAGGACATCAGTGGCCGGAAGCTTTTCTACGTCCATTA
CATTGACTTCAACAAACGTCTGGATGAATGGGTGACGCATGAGCGGCTGGACCTAAAGAAGATCCAGTTC
CCCAAGAAAGAGGCCAAGACCCCCACTAAG
