>Addgene plasmid #61948 | 4QQG | addgene partial sequence | sequence record 101829 | T7 5'-TAATACGACTCACTATAGGG-3'
AAGGAGATATACCATGCATCATCATCATCATCACTGCAGCGGCAGAGAAAACTTGTATTTCCAGGGCATG
GCGGAGGTGGGGGAGATAATCGAGGGCTGCCGCCTACCCGTGCTGCGGCGGAACCAGGACAACGAAGATG
AGTGGCCCCTGGCCGAGATCCTGAGCGTGAAGGACATCAGTGGCCGGAAGCTTTTCTACGTCCATTACAT
TGACTTCAACAAACGTCTGGATGAATGGGTGACGCATGAGCGGCTGGACCTAAAGAAGATCCAGTTCCCC
AAGAAAGAGGCCAAGACCCCCACTAAGTGATGACGAAGCTTGCGGCCGCACTCGAGCACCACCACCACCA
CCACTGAGATCCGGCTGCTAACAAAGCCCGAAAGGAAGCTGAGTTGGCTGCTGCCACCGCTGAGCAATAA
CTAGCATAACCCCTTGGGGCCTCTAAACGGGTCTTGAGGGGTTTTTTGCTGAAAGGAGGAACTATATCCG
GATTGGCGAATGGG
[124 nt withheld, positions 505-628]
CGCCGGCTTTCCCCGTCAAGCTCT
