>Addgene plasmid #61948 | 4QQG | addgene partial sequence | sequence record 101831 | T7term 5'-GCTAGTTATTGCTCAGCGG-3'
GCGCCATTCGATGGTGTCCGGGATCTCGACGCTCTCCCTTATGCGACTCCTGCATTAGGAAGCAGCCCAG
TAGTAGGTTGAGGCCGTTGAGCACCGCCGCCGCAAGGAATGGTGCATGCAAGGAGATGGCGCCCAACAGT
CCCCCGGCCACGGGGCCTGCCACCATACCCACGCCGAAACAAGCGCTCATGAGCCCGAAGTGGCGAGCCC
GATCTTCCCCATCGGTGATGTCGGCGATATAGGCGCCAGCAACCGCACCTGTGGCGCCGGTGATGCCGGC
CACGATGCGTCCGGCGTAGAGGATCGAGATCTCGATCCCGCGAAATTAATACGACTCACTATAGGGGAAT
TGTGAGCGGATAACAATTCCCCTCTAGAAATAATTTTGTTTAACTTTAAGAAGGAGATATACCATGCATC
ATCATCATCATCACAGCAGCGGCAGAGAAAACTTGTATTTCCAGGGCATGGCGGAGGTGGGGGAGATAAT
CGAGGGCTGCCGCCTACCCGTGCTGCGGCGGAACCAGGACAACGAAGATGAGTGGCCCCTGGCCGAGATC
CTGAGCGTGAAGGACATCAGTGGCCGGAAGCTTTTCTACGTCCATTACATTGACTTCAACAAACGTCTGG
ATGAATGGGTGACGCATGAGCGGCTGGACCTAAAGAAGATCCAGTTCCCCAAGAAAGAGGCCAAGACCCC
CACTAAGTGATGACGAAGCTTGCGGCCGCACTCGAGCACCACCACCACCACCACTGAGATCCGGCTGC
