[The description below was written by a language model from this plasmid's Addgene catalogue record.]
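Description:
4QQG is a bacterial expression plasmid built on the pET28-MHL backbone and made for producing a fragment of human KAT5 (also known as TIP60 or HTATIP) for structure determination. Its name corresponds to the Protein Data Bank entry listed as the alternate insert name. The plasmid is selected with kanamycin and is recorded as high copy. The record lists a standard cloning strain for propagation. No feature table accompanies the record, so the origin of replication and other backbone elements are not itemised.

The insert is only 240 bp and was introduced by ligation-independent cloning. It therefore encodes a short segment of the acetyltransferase rather than the full open reading frame, as the record itself cautions. The record does not say which domain or residue range is covered, and the mutation field only points to comments that are not included here. Expression is driven by a T7 promoter, so it requires a host that supplies T7 RNA polymerase. The backbone adds an N-terminal hexahistidine tag followed by a short linker and a TEV protease recognition site, which allows metal-affinity purification and then removal of the tag to leave a near-native protein. A C-terminal 6xHis tag is also listed as present on the backbone. Whether it is actually translated depends on whether the insert carries its own stop codon, and the record does not say.

The construct is typically used to overexpress and purify this KAT5 fragment in recombinant form for crystallography or related biophysical and binding studies.
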