Addgene plasmid #61948: 4QQG
Purpose: Bacterial expression for structure determination; may not be full ORF
Depositing lab: Cheryl Arrowsmith. Depositing organization: University of Toronto.
Backbone
  Vector backbone: pET28-MHL
  Backbone manufacturer: Addgene Plasmid 26096
  Vector type: Bacterial Expression
Growth in bacteria
  Bacterial resistance: Kanamycin, 50 μg/mL
  Growth temperature: 37°C
  Growth strain: DH5alpha
  Copy number: High Copy
Gene/Insert
  Gene/Insert name: HTATIP:JMC001-B06:C41570 (alt name: PDB ID: 4QQG)
  Species: H. sapiens (human)
  Insert size (bp): 240
  Mutation: See comments
  GenBank ID: gi|36287048
  Entrez Gene: KAT5 (a.k.a. ESA1, HTATIP, HTATIP1, NEDFASB, PLIP, TIP, TIP60, ZC2HC5, cPLA2)
  Promoter: T7
  Tag / fusion protein: MHHHHHHSSGRENLYFQG (N terminal on backbone); 6xHis (C terminal on backbone)
  Cloning method: Ligation Independent Cloning
  Sequencing primers: 5′ T7; 3′ T7 Terminal
Terms and licenses: Academic/Nonprofit Terms; Industry Terms: Not Available to Industry
How to cite: 4QQG was a gift from Cheryl Arrowsmith (Addgene plasmid # 61948 ; http://n2t.net/addgene:61948 ; RRID:Addgene_61948)
